Addgene plasmid #145125: pJT176_GalL_eA3A-BE3
Purpose: Expressing base editor eA3A-BE3 in yeast cells
Depositing lab: Ralph Bock. Depositing organization: Max Planck Institute of Molecular Plant Physiology. Publication: Expanding the genome-targeting scope and the site selectivity of high-precision base editors. Tan J, Zhang F, Karcher D, Bock R. Nat Commun. 2020 Jan 31;11(1):629. doi: 10.1038/s41467-020-14465-z. PubMed 32005820.
Backbone
  Vector backbone: p415
  Backbone manufacturer: p415-GalL-Cas9-CYC1t (Plasmid #43804)
  Vector type: Yeast Expression, CRISPR
  Selectable markers: LEU2
Growth in bacteria
  Bacterial resistance: Ampicillin, 100 μg/mL
  Growth temperature: 37°C
  Growth strain: DH5alpha
  Copy number: High Copy
Gene/Insert
  Gene/Insert name: A3A(N57G)-BE3 (alt name: A3A(N57G)-XTEN-nCas9-UGI-NLS)
  Species: H. sapiens (human); Bacillus phage PBS2, Streptococcus pyogenes
  Insert size (bp): 5046
  Mutation: A3A(N57G); spCas9(D10A)
  Promoter: GalL
  Cloning method: Gibson Cloning
  Sequencing primers: 5′ T3 promoter; 3′ T7 promoter
Terms and licenses: Academic/Nonprofit Terms; Industry Terms: Not Available to Industry
How to cite: pJT176_GalL_eA3A-BE3 was a gift from Ralph Bock (Addgene plasmid # 145125 ; http://n2t.net/addgene:145125 ; RRID:Addgene_145125)
