[The description below was written by a language model from this plasmid's Addgene catalogue record and pLannotate feature annotations shown in this document.]
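Description:
pJT176_GalL_eA3A-BE3 is an 11.7 kb yeast–E. coli shuttle plasmid for CRISPR base editing in yeast, built by Gibson cloning on the p415 backbone of a GalL-Cas9-CYC1t parent plasmid. In E. coli it replicates at high copy from a ColE1/pUC-type origin and is selected with ampicillin through the AmpR (β-lactamase) cassette. An f1 origin and remnants of the pBluescript-style lac/lacZα region are also present. In Saccharomyces cerevisiae a CEN6/ARS element provides centromeric, low-copy maintenance, and the LEU2 gene under its own promoter allows selection by leucine prototrophy in leu2 strains.

The payload is a roughly 5 kb open reading frame encoding the cytosine base editor eA3A-BE3. It consists of human APOBEC3A cytidine deaminase carrying the N57G substitution, joined through an XTEN linker to Streptococcus pyogenes Cas9 with the D10A nickase mutation, followed by the uracil-DNA glycosylase inhibitor (UGI) from Bacillus phage PBS2 and a nuclear localisation signal. Expression is driven by the GalL promoter, annotated in the feature table as a GAL1-type, Gal4-regulated galactose-inducible promoter, and is terminated by the CYC1 terminator. T3 and T7 promoter sites flank the cassette and serve as sequencing primer sites.

In this architecture the nickase is guided to a target site, the deaminase converts cytosines to uracil in the exposed single strand, and UGI blocks uracil excision so that C-to-T changes are retained. No guide RNA cassette is annotated, so the guide is presumably supplied from a separate construct. The stated purpose is expression of eA3A-BE3 in yeast cells, in work on the targeting scope and site selectivity of high-precision base editors.
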