Features (pLannotate 1.2.2; 25 found; start..end, strand, type, name):
      1..589     +  rep_origin     ori: high-copy-number ColE1/pMB1/pBR322/pUC origin of replication
    772..864     +  CDS            lacI (fragment): lac repressor; lacI; The lac repressor binds to the lac operator to inhibit transcription in E. coli. This inhibition can be relieved by adding lactose or isopropyl-β-D-thiogalactopyranoside (IPTG).
    877..898     +  protein_bind   CAP binding site: CAP binding activates transcription in the presence of cAMP. E. coli catabolite activator protein
    913..943     +  promoter       lac promoter: promoter for the E. coli lac operon
    947..969     +  protein_bind   lac operator (fragment): The lac repressor binds to the lac operator to inhibit transcription in E. coli. This inhibition can be relieved by adding lactose or isopropyl-β-D-thiogalactopyranoside (IPTG). lac repressor encoded by lacI
   1012..1030    +  promoter       T3 promoter: promoter for bacteriophage T3 RNA polymerase
   1049..1468    +  promoter       GAL1 promoter: S. cerevisiae GAL1; inducible promoter, regulated by Gal4
   1483..1506    +  misc_feature   MCS (fragment): pBluescript multiple cloning site
   1513..2110    +  CDS            APOBEC3A (fragment): human cytidine deaminase (C to U editing enzyme) that efficiently edits methylated cytosines (Wang et al., 2018); human APOBEC3A; also known as hA3A; A3A
   2158..6261    +  CDS            Cas9: Cas9 (Csn1) endonuclease from the Streptococcus pyogenes Type II CRISPR/Cas system generates RNA-guided double strand breaks in DNA
   6274..6522    +  CDS            UGI: UNGI_BPPB2 - Experimental evidence at protein level: Swiss-Prot protein existence level 1. This protein binds specifically and reversibly to the host uracil-DNA glycosylase, preventing removal of uracil residues from PBS2 DNA by the host uracil-excision repair system. From Bacillus phage PBS2 (Bacteriophage PBS2).
   6571..6818    +  terminator     CYC1 terminator: S. cerevisiae CYC1; transcription terminator for CYC1
   6837..6855    -  promoter       T7 promoter: promoter for bacteriophage T7 RNA polymerase
   6863..7018    +  CDS            lacZα (fragment): LacZα fragment of β-galactosidase; lacZ fragment
   7022..7450    +  rep_origin     f1 ori (sequence partly withheld): f1 bacteriophage origin of replication; arrow indicates direction of (+) strand synthesis
   7478..7530    -  misc_feature   bom (fragment): basis of mobility region from pBR322
   7561..7638    +  CDS            YO192_YEAST (fragment): Experimental evidence at protein level: Swiss-Prot protein existence level 1. From Saccharomyces cerevisiae (strain ATCC 204508 / S288c) (Baker's yeast).
   7778..8185    +  promoter       LEU2 promoter: S. cerevisiae LEU2
   8186..9280    +  CDS            LEU2: 3-isopropylmalate dehydrogenase, required for leucine biosynthesis; S. cerevisiae LEU2; yeast auxotrophic marker
   9642..9758    -  CDS            NFS1 (fragment): NFS1_YEAST - Also known as SPL1 From Saccharomyces cerevisiae (strain ATCC 204508 / S288c) (Baker's yeast).
   9757..9807    -  misc_feature   bom (fragment): basis of mobility region from pBR322
   9909..9944    -  CDS            rop (fragment): Rop protein, which maintains plasmids at low copy number; rop
  10013..10516   -  misc_feature   CEN/ARS: S. cerevisiae CEN6 centromere fused to an autonomously replicating sequence
  10553..10657   +  promoter       AmpR promoter: bla
  10658..11518   +  CDS            AmpR: β-lactamase; bla; confers resistance to ampicillin, carbenicillin, and related antibiotics
>Addgene plasmid #145125 | pJT176_GalL_eA3A-BE3 | addgene full sequence | sequence record 306437 | Addgene NGS Result
TTGAGATCCTTTTTTTCTGCGCGTAATCTGCTGCTTGCAAACAAAAAAACCACCGCTACCAGCGGTGGTT
TGTTTGCCGGATCAAGAGCTACCAACTCTTTTTCCGAAGGTAACTGGCTTCAGCAGAGCGCAGATACCAA
ATACTGTTCTTCTAGTGTAGCCGTAGTTAGGCCACCACTTCAAGAACTCTGTAGCACCGCCTACATACCT
CGCTCTGCTAATCCTGTTACCAGTGGCTGCTGCCAGTGGCGATAAGTCGTGTCTTACCGGGTTGGACTCA
AGACGATAGTTACCGGATAAGGCGCAGCGGTCGGGCTGAACGGGGGGTTCGTGCACACAGCCCAGCTTGG
AGCGAACGACCTACACCGAACTGAGATACCTACAGCGTGAGCTATGAGAAAGCGCCACGCTTCCCGAAGG
GAGAAAGGCGGACAGGTATCCGGTAAGCGGCAGGGTCGGAACAGGAGAGCGCACGAGGGAGCTTCCAGGG
GGAAACGCCTGGTATCTTTATAGTCCTGTCGGGTTTCGCCACCTCTGACTTGAGCGTCGATTTTTGTGAT
GCTCGTCAGGGGGGCGGAGCCTATGGAAAAACGCCAGCAACGCGGCCTTTTTACGGTTCCTGGCCTTTTG
CTGGCCTTTTGCTCACATGTTCTTTCCTGCGTTATCCCCTGATTCTGTGGATAACCGTATTACCGCCTTT
GAGTGAGCTGATACCGCTCGCCGCAGCCGAACGACCGAGCGCAGCGAGTCAGTGAGCGAGGAAGCGGAAG
AGCGCCCAATACGCAAACCGCCTCTCCCCGCGCGTTGGCCGATTCATTAATGCAGCTGGCACGACAGGTT
TCCCGACTGGAAAGCGGGCAGTGAGCGCAACGCAATTAATGTGAGTTAGCTCACTCATTAGGCACCCCAG
GCTTTACACTTTATGCTTCCGGCTCGTATGTTGTGTGGAATTGTGAGCGGATAACAATTTCACACAGGAA
ACAGCTATGACCATGATTACGCCAAGCGCGCAATTAACCCTCACTAAAGGGAACAAAAGCTGGAGCTCGT
GACAGCCCTCCGAAGGAAGACTCTCCTCCGTGCGTCCTCGTCTTCACCGGTCGCGTTCCTGAAACGCAGA
TGTGCCTCGCGCCGCACTGCTCCGAACAATAAAGATTCTACAATACTAGCTTTTATGGTTATGAAGAGGA
AAAATTGGCAGTAACCTGGCCCCACAAACCTTCAAATGAACGAATCAAATTAACAACCATAGGATGATAA
TGCGATTAGTTTTTTAGCCTTATTTCTGGGGTAATTAATCAGCGAAGCGATGATTTTTGATCTATTAACG
GATATATAAATGCAAAAACTGCATAACCACTTTAACTAATACTTTCAACATTTTCGGTTTGTATTACTTC
TTATTCAAATGTAATAAAAGTATCAACAAAAAATTGTTAATATACCTCTATACTTTAACGTCAAGGAGAA
AAAACCCCGGATTCTAGAACTAGTGGATCCCCCGGGAAAAAAATGGAAGCCAGCCCAGCATCCGGGCCCA
GACACTTGATGGATCCACACATATTCACTTCCAACTTTAACAATGGCATTGGAAGGCATAAGACCTACCT
GTGCTACGAAGTGGAGCGCCTGGACAATGGCACCTCGGTCAAGATGGACCAGCACAGGGGCTTTCTACAC
GGCCAGGCTAAGAATCTTCTCTGTGGCTTTTACGGCCGCCATGCGGAGCTGCGCTTCTTGGACCTGGTTC
CTTCTTTGCAGTTGGACCCGGCCCAGATCTACAGGGTCACTTGGTTCATCTCCTGGAGCCCCTGCTTCTC
CTGGGGCTGTGCCGGGGAAGTGCGTGCGTTCCTTCAGGAGAACACACACGTGAGACTGCGTATCTTCGCT
GCCCGCATCTATGATTACGACCCCCTATATAAGGAGGCACTGCAAATGCTGCGGGATGCTGGGGCCCAAG
TCTCCATCATGACCTACGATGAATTTAAGCACTGCTGGGACACCTTTGTGGACCACCAGGGATGTCCCTT
CCAGCCCTGGGATGGACTAGATGAGCACAGCCAAGCCCTGAGTGGGAGGCTGCGGGCCATTCTCCAGAAT
CAGGGAAACTCTGGTTCTGAAACTCCAGGTACTTCTGAATCTGCTACTCCAGAATCTATGGACAAGAAGT
ACTCCATTGGGCTCGCTATCGGCACAAACAGCGTCGGTTGGGCCGTCATTACGGACGAGTACAAGGTGCC
GAGCAAAAAATTCAAAGTTCTGGGCAATACCGATCGCCACAGCATAAAGAAGAACCTCATTGGCGCCCTC
CTGTTCGACTCCGGGGAGACGGCCGAAGCCACGCGGCTCAAAAGAACAGCACGGCGCAGATATACCCGCA
GAAAGAATCGGATCTGCTACCTGCAGGAGATCTTTAGTAATGAGATGGCTAAGGTGGATGACTCTTTCTT
CCATAGGCTGGAGGAGTCCTTTTTGGTGGAGGAGGATAAAAAGCACGAGCGCCACCCAATCTTTGGCAAT
ATCGTGGACGAGGTGGCGTACCATGAAAAGTACCCAACCATATATCATCTGAGGAAGAAGCTTGTAGACA
GTACTGATAAGGCTGACTTGCGGTTGATCTATCTCGCGCTGGCGCATATGATCAAATTTCGGGGACACTT
CCTCATCGAGGGGGACCTGAACCCAGACAACAGCGATGTCGACAAACTCTTTATCCAACTGGTTCAGACT
TACAATCAGCTTTTCGAAGAGAACCCGATCAACGCATCCGGAGTTGACGCCAAAGCAATCCTGAGCGCTA
GGCTGTCCAAATCCCGGCGGCTCGAAAACCTCATCGCACAGCTCCCTGGGGAGAAGAAGAACGGCCTGTT
TGGTAATCTTATCGCCCTGTCACTCGGGCTGACCCCCAACTTTAAATCTAACTTCGACCTGGCCGAAGAT
GCCAAGCTTCAACTGAGCAAAGACACCTACGATGATGATCTCGACAATCTGCTGGCCCAGATCGGCGACC
AGTACGCAGACCTTTTTTTGGCGGCAAAGAACCTGTCAGACGCCATTCTGCTGAGTGATATTCTGCGAGT
GAACACGGAGATCACCAAAGCTCCGCTGAGCGCTAGTATGATCAAGCGCTATGATGAGCACCACCAAGAC
TTGACTTTGCTGAAGGCCCTTGTCAGACAGCAACTGCCTGAGAAGTACAAGGAAATTTTCTTCGATCAGT
CTAAAAATGGCTACGCCGGATACATTGACGGCGGAGCAAGCCAGGAGGAATTTTACAAATTTATTAAGCC
CATCTTGGAAAAAATGGACGGCACCGAGGAGCTGCTGGTAAAGCTTAACAGAGAAGATCTGTTGCGCAAA
CAGCGCACTTTCGACAATGGAAGCATCCCCCACCAGATTCACCTGGGCGAACTGCACGCTATCCTCAGGC
GGCAAGAGGATTTCTACCCCTTTTTGAAAGATAACAGGGAAAAGATTGAGAAAATCCTCACATTTCGGAT
ACCCTACTATGTAGGCCCCCTCGCCCGGGGAAATTCCAGATTCGCGTGGATGACTCGCAAATCAGAAGAG
ACCATCACTCCCTGGAACTTCGAGGAAGTCGTGGATAAGGGGGCCTCTGCCCAGTCCTTCATCGAAAGGA
TGACTAACTTTGATAAAAATCTGCCTAACGAAAAGGTGCTTCCTAAACACTCTCTGCTGTACGAGTACTT
CACAGTTTATAACGAGCTCACCAAGGTCAAATACGTCACAGAAGGGATGAGAAAGCCAGCATTCCTGTCT
GGAGAGCAGAAGAAAGCTATCGTGGACCTCCTCTTCAAGACGAACCGGAAAGTTACCGTGAAACAGCTCA
AAGAAGACTATTTCAAAAAGATTGAATGTTTCGACTCTGTTGAAATCAGCGGAGTGGAGGATCGCTTCAA
CGCATCCCTGGGAACGTATCACGATCTCCTGAAAATCATTAAAGACAAGGACTTCCTGGACAATGAGGAG
AACGAGGACATTCTTGAGGACATTGTCCTCACCCTTACGTTGTTTGAAGATAGGGAGATGATTGAAGAAC
GCTTGAAAACTTACGCTCATCTCTTCGACGACAAAGTCATGAAACAGCTCAAGAGGCGCCGATATACAGG
ATGGGGGCGGCTGTCAAGAAAACTGATCAATGGGATCCGAGACAAGCAGAGTGGAAAGACAATCCTGGAT
TTTCTTAAGTCCGATGGATTTGCCAACCGGAACTTCATGCAGTTGATCCATGATGACTCTCTCACCTTTA
AGGAGGACATCCAGAAAGCACAAGTTTCTGGCCAGGGGGACAGTCTTCACGAGCACATCGCTAATCTTGC
AGGTAGCCCAGCTATCAAAAAGGGAATACTGCAGACCGTTAAGGTCGTGGATGAACTCGTCAAAGTAATG
GGAAGGCATAAGCCCGAGAATATCGTTATCGAGATGGCCCGAGAGAACCAAACTACCCAGAAGGGACAGA
AGAACAGTAGGGAAAGGATGAAGAGGATTGAAGAGGGTATAAAAGAACTGGGGTCCCAAATCCTTAAGGA
ACACCCAGTTGAAAACACCCAGCTTCAGAATGAGAAGCTCTACCTGTACTACCTGCAGAACGGCAGGGAC
ATGTACGTGGATCAGGAACTGGACATCAATCGGCTCTCCGACTACGACGTGGATCATATCGTGCCCCAGT
CTTTTCTCAAAGATGATTCTATTGATAATAAAGTGTTGACAAGATCCGATAAAAATAGAGGGAAGAGTGA
TAACGTCCCCTCAGAAGAAGTTGTCAAGAAAATGAAAAATTATTGGCGGCAGCTGCTGAACGCCAAACTG
ATCACACAACGGAAGTTCGATAATCTGACTAAGGCTGAACGAGGTGGCCTGTCTGAGTTGGATAAAGCCG
GCTTCATCAAAAGGCAGCTTGTTGAGACACGCCAGATCACCAAGCACGTGGCCCAAATTCTCGATTCACG
CATGAACACCAAGTACGATGAAAATGACAAACTGATTCGAGAGGTGAAAGTTATTACTCTGAAGTCTAAG
CTGGTCTCAGATTTCAGAAAGGACTTTCAGTTTTATAAGGTGAGAGAGATCAACAATTACCACCATGCGC
ATGATGCCTACCTGAATGCAGTGGTAGGCACTGCACTTATCAAAAAATATCCCAAGCTTGAATCTGAATT
TGTTTACGGAGACTATAAAGTGTACGATGTTAGGAAAATGATCGCAAAGTCTGAGCAGGAAATAGGCAAG
GCCACCGCTAAGTACTTCTTTTACAGCAATATTATGAATTTTTTCAAGACCGAGATTACACTGGCCAATG
GAGAGATTCGGAAGCGACCACTTATCGAAACAAACGGAGAAACAGGAGAAATCGTGTGGGACAAGGGTAG
GGATTTCGCGACAGTCCGGAAGGTCCTGTCCATGCCGCAGGTGAACATCGTTAAAAAGACCGAAGTACAG
ACCGGAGGCTTCTCCAAGGAAAGTATCCTCCCGAAAAGGAACAGCGACAAGCTGATCGCACGCAAAAAAG
ATTGGGACCCCAAGAAATACGGCGGATTCGATTCTCCTACAGTCGCTTACAGTGTACTGGTTGTGGCCAA
AGTGGAGAAAGGGAAGTCTAAAAAACTCAAAAGCGTCAAGGAACTGCTGGGCATCACAATCATGGAGCGA
TCAAGCTTCGAAAAAAACCCCATCGACTTTCTCGAGGCGAAAGGATATAAAGAGGTCAAAAAAGACCTCA
TCATTAAGCTTCCCAAGTACTCTCTCTTTGAGCTTGAAAACGGCCGGAAACGAATGCTCGCTAGTGCGGG
CGAGCTGCAGAAAGGTAACGAGCTGGCACTGCCCTCTAAATACGTTAATTTCTTGTATCTGGCCAGCCAC
TATGAAAAGCTCAAAGGGTCTCCCGAAGATAATGAGCAGAAGCAGCTGTTCGTGGAACAACACAAACACT
ACCTTGATGAGATCATCGAGCAAATAAGCGAATTCTCCAAAAGAGTGATCCTCGCCGACGCTAACCTCGA
TAAGGTGCTTTCTGCTTACAATAAGCACAGGGATAAGCCCATCAGGGAGCAGGCAGAAAACATTATCCAC
TTGTTTACTCTGACCAACTTGGGCGCGCCTGCAGCCTTCAAGTACTTCGACACCACCATAGACAGAAAGC
GGTACACCTCTACAAAGGAGGTCCTGGACGCCACACTGATTCATCAGTCAATTACGGGGCTCTATGAAAC
AAGAATCGACCTCTCTCAGCTCGGTGGAGACTCTGGTGGTTCAACTAATTTATCTGATATTATTGAAAAA
GAAACAGGTAAACAATTAGTTATTCAAGAATCAATTTTAATGTTGCCAGAAGAAGTTGAAGAAGTTATTG
GTAATAAACCAGAATCTGATATTTTAGTTCATACTGCTTATGATGAATCTACTGATGAAAATGTTATGTT
ATTGACTTCAGATGCTCCAGAATATAAACCATGGGCTTTAGTTATTCAAGATTCTAATGGTGAAAATAAA
ATTAAAATGTTGTCTGGTGGTTCACCCAAGAAGAAGAGGAAGGTGTGATCTCTTCTCGAGTCATGTAATT
AGTTATGTCACGCTTACATTCACGCCCTCCCCCCACATCCGCTCTAACCGAAAAGGAAGGAGTTAGACAA
CCTGAAGTCTAGGTCCCTATTTATTTTTTTATAGTTATGTTAGTATTAAGAACGTTATTTATATTTCAAA
TTTTTCTTTTTTTTCTGTACAGACGCGTGTACGCATGTAACATTATACTGAAAACCTTGCTTGAGAAGGT
TTTGGGACGCTCGAAGGCTTTAATTTGCGGCCGGTACCCAATTCGCCCTATAGTGAGTCGTATTACGCGC
GCTCACTGGCCGTCGTTTTACAACGTCGTGACTGGGAAAACCCTGGCGTTACCCAACTTAATCGCCTTGC
AGCACATCCCCCTTTCGCCAGCTGGCGTAATAGCGAAGAGGCCCGCACCGATCGCCCTTCCCAACAGTTG
CGCAGCCTGAATGGCGAATGG
[124 nt withheld, positions 7022-7145]
C
[91 nt withheld, positions 7147-7237]
A
[49 nt withheld, positions 7239-7287]
CCTTTGACGTTGGAGTCCACGTTCTTT
[37 nt withheld, positions 7315-7351]
ACCCTATCTCGGTCTATTCTTTTGATTTATAAGGGATTTTGCCGATTTCGGCCTATTGGTTAAAAAATGA
GCTGATTTAACAAAAATTTAACGCGAATTTTAACAAAATATTAACGCTTACAATTTCCTGATGCGGTATT
TTCTCCTTACGCATCTGTGCGGTATTTCACACCGCATATCGACCGGTCGAGGAGAACTTCTAGTATATCT
ACATACCTAATATTATTGCCTTATTAAAAATGGAATCCCAACAATTACATCAAAATCCACATTCTCTTCA
AAATCAATTGTCCTGTACTTCCTTGTTCATGTGTGTTCAAAAACGTTATATTTATAGGATAATTATACTC
TATTTCTCAACAAGTAATTGGTTGTTTGGCCGAGCGGTCTAAGGCGCCTGATTCAAGAAATATCTTGACC
GCAGTTAACTGTGGGAATACTCAGGTATCGTAAGATGCAAGAGTTCGAATCTCTTAGCAACCATTATTTT
TTTCCTCAACATAACGAGAACACACAGGGGCGCTATCGCACAGAATCAAATTCGATGACTGGAAATTTTT
TGTTAATTTCAGAGGTCGCCTGACGCATATACCTTTTTCAACTGAAAAATTGGGAGAAAAAGGAAAGGTG
AGAGCGCCGGAACCGGCTTTTCATATAGAATAGAGAAGCGTTCATGACTAAATGCTTGCATCACAATACT
TGAAGTTGACAATATTATTTAAGGACCTATTGTTTTTTCCAATAGGTGGTTAGCAATCGTCTTACTTTCT
AACTTTTCTTACCTTTTACATTTCAGCAATATATATATATATATTTCAAGGATATACCATTCTAATGTCT
GCCCCTAAGAAGATCGTCGTTTTGCCAGGTGACCACGTTGGTCAAGAAATCACAGCCGAAGCCATTAAGG
TTCTTAAAGCTATTTCTGATGTTCGTTCCAATGTCAAGTTCGATTTCGAAAATCATTTAATTGGTGGTGC
TGCTATCGATGCTACAGGTGTTCCACTTCCAGATGAGGCGCTGGAAGCCTCCAAGAAGGCTGATGCCGTT
TTGTTAGGTGCTGTGGGTGGTCCTAAATGGGGTACCGGTAGTGTTAGACCTGAACAAGGTTTACTAAAAA
TCCGTAAAGAACTTCAATTGTACGCCAACTTAAGACCATGTAACTTTGCATCCGACTCTCTTTTAGACTT
ATCTCCAATCAAGCCACAATTTGCTAAAGGTACTGACTTCGTTGTTGTCAGAGAATTAGTGGGAGGTATT
TACTTTGGTAAGAGAAAGGAAGACGATGGTGATGGTGTCGCTTGGGATAGTGAACAATACACCGTTCCAG
AAGTGCAAAGAATCACAAGAATGGCCGCTTTCATGGCCCTACAACATGAGCCACCATTGCCTATTTGGTC
CTTGGATAAAGCTAATGTTTTGGCCTCTTCAAGATTATGGAGAAAAACTGTGGAGGAAACCATCAAGAAC
GAATTCCCTACATTGAAGGTTCAACATCAATTGATTGATTCTGCCGCCATGATCCTAGTTAAGAACCCAA
CCCACCTAAATGGTATTATAATCACCAGCAACATGTTTGGTGATATCATCTCCGATGAAGCCTCCGTTAT
CCCAGGTTCCTTGGGTTTGTTGCCATCTGCGTCCTTGGCCTCTTTGCCAGACAAGAACACCGCATTTGGT
TTGTACGAACCATGCCACGGTTCTGCTCCAGATTTGCCAAAGAATAAGGTCAACCCTATCGCCACTATCT
TGTCTGCTGCAATGATGTTGAAATTGTCATTGAACTTGCCTGAAGAAGGTAAGGCCATTGAAGATGCAGT
TAAAAAGGTTTTGGATGCAGGTATCAGAACTGGTGATTTAGGTGGTTCCAACAGTACCACCGAAGTCGGT
GATGCTGTCGCCGAAGAAGTTAAGAAAATCCTTGCTTAAAAAGATTCTCTTTTTTTATGATATTTGTACA
TAAACTTTATAAATGAAATTCATAATAGAAACGACACGAAATTACAAAATGGAATATGTTCATAGGGTAG
ACGAAACTATATACGCAATCTACATACATTTATCAAGAAGGAGAAAAAGGAGGATGTAAAGGAATACAGG
TAAGCAAATTGATACTAATGGCTCAACGTGATAAGGAAAAAGAATTGCACTTTAACATTAATATTGACAA
GGAGGAGGGCACCACACAAAAAGTTAGGTGTAACAGAAAATCATGAAACTATGATTCCTAATTTATATAT
TGGAGGATTTTCTCTAAAAAAAAAAAAATACAACAAATAAAAAACACTCAATGACCTGACCATTTGATGG
AGTTTAAGTCAATACCTTCTTGAACCATTTCCCATAATGGTGAAAGTTCCCTCAAGAATTTTACTCTGTC
AGAAACGGCCTTAACGACGTAGTCGATATGGTGCACTCTCAGTACAATCTGCTCTGATGCCGCATAGTTA
AGCCAGCCCCGACACCCGCCAACACCCGCTGACGCGCCCTGACGGGCTTGTCTGCTCCCGGCATCCGCTT
ACAGACAAGCTGTGACCGTCTCCGGGAGCTGCATGTGTCAGAGGTTTTCACCGTCATCACCGAAACGCGC
GAGACGAAAGGGCCTCGTGATACGCCTATTTTTATAGGTTAATGTCATGATAATAATGGTTTCTTAGGAC
GGATCGCTTGCCTGTAACTTACACGCGCCTCGTATCTTTTAATGATGGAATAATTTGGGAATTTACTCTG
TGTTTATTTATTTTTATGTTTTGTATTTGGATTTTAGAAAGTAAATAAAGAAGGTAGAAGAGTTACGGAA
TGAAGAAAAAAAAATAAACAAAGGTTTAAAAAATTTCAACAAAAAGCGTACTTTACATATATATTTATTA
GACAAGAAAAGCAGATTAAATAGATATACATTCGATTAACGATAAGTAAAATGTAAAATCACAGGATTTT
CGTGTGTGGTCTTCTACACAGACAAGATGAAACAATTCGGCATTAATACCTGAGAGCAGGAAGAGCAAGA
TAAAAGGTAGTATTTGTTGGCGATCCCCCTAGAGTCTTTTACATCTTCGGAAAACAAAAACTATTTTTTC
TTTAATTTCTTTTTTTACTTTCTATTTTTAATTTATATATTTATATTAAAAAATTTAAATTATAATTATT
TTTATAGCACGTGATGAAAAGGACCCAGGTGGCACTTTTCGGGGAAATGTGCGCGGAACCCCTATTTGTT
TATTTTTCTAAATACATTCAAATATGTATCCGCTCATGAGACAATAACCCTGATAAATGCTTCAATAATA
TTGAAAAAGGAAGAGTATGAGTATTCAACATTTCCGTGTCGCCCTTATTCCCTTTTTTGCGGCATTTTGC
CTTCCTGTTTTTGCTCACCCAGAAACGCTGGTGAAAGTAAAAGATGCTGAAGATCAGTTGGGTGCACGAG
TGGGTTACATCGAACTGGATCTCAACAGCGGTAAGATCCTTGAGAGTTTTCGCCCCGAAGAACGTTTTCC
AATGATGAGCACTTTTAAAGTTCTGCTATGTGGCGCGGTATTATCCCGTATTGACGCCGGGCAAGAGCAA
CTCGGTCGCCGCATACACTATTCTCAGAATGACTTGGTTGAGTACTCACCAGTCACAGAAAAGCATCTTA
CGGATGGCATGACAGTAAGAGAATTATGCAGTGCTGCCATAACCATGAGTGATAACACTGCGGCCAACTT
ACTTCTGACAACGATCGGAGGACCGAAGGAGCTAACCGCTTTTTTGCACAACATGGGGGATCATGTAACT
CGCCTTGATCGTTGGGAACCGGAGCTGAATGAAGCCATACCAAACGACGAGCGTGACACCACGATGCCTG
TAGCAATGGCAACAACGTTGCGCAAACTATTAACTGGCGAACTACTTACTCTAGCTTCCCGGCAACAATT
AATAGACTGGATGGAGGCGGATAAAGTTGCAGGACCACTTCTGCGCTCGGCCCTTCCGGCTGGCTGGTTT
ATTGCTGATAAATCTGGAGCCGGTGAGCGTGGGTCTCGCGGTATCATTGCAGCACTGGGGCCAGATGGTA
AGCCCTCCCGTATCGTAGTTATCTACACGACGGGGAGTCAGGCAACTATGGATGAACGAAATAGACAGAT
CGCTGAGATAGGTGCCTCACTGATTAAGCATTGGTAACTGTCAGACCAAGTTTACTCATATATACTTTAG
ATTGATTTAAAACTTCATTTTTAATTTAAAAGGATCTAGGTGAAGATCCTTTTTGATAATCTCATGACCA
AAATCCCTTAACGTGAGTTTTCGTTCCACTGAGCGTCAGACCCCGTAGAAAAGATCAAAGGATCTTC
